Addgene plasmid #24237: pCDNA3 Flag BimL (T56D)
Depositing lab: Roger Davis. Depositing organization: University of Massachusetts, Worcester. Publication: JNK phosphorylation of Bim-related members of the Bcl2 family induces Bax-dependent apoptosis. Lei K, Davis RJ. Proc Natl Acad Sci U S A. 2003 Mar 4. 100(5):2432-7. 10.1073/pnas.0438011100 PubMed 12591950.
Backbone
  Vector backbone: pcDNA3
  Backbone manufacturer: invitrogen
  Backbone size w/o insert (bp): 5446
  Vector type: Mammalian Expression
Growth in bacteria
  Bacterial resistance: Ampicillin, 100 μg/mL
  Growth temperature: 37°C
  Growth strain: DH5alpha
  Copy number: High Copy
Gene/Insert
  Gene/Insert name: BimL (T56D) (alt name: BCL2-like 11)
  Species: H. sapiens (human)
  Insert size (bp): 458
  Mutation: Changed threonine 56 to aspartic acid
  GenBank ID: AF032458
  Entrez Gene: BCL2L11 (a.k.a. BAM, BIM, BOD)
  Tag / fusion protein: Flag (N terminal on insert)
  Cloning method: Restriction Enzyme; 5′ cloning site Hind III (not destroyed); 3′ cloning site EcoRI (not destroyed)
  Sequencing primers: 5′ T7; 3′ SP6
Terms and licenses: Academic/Nonprofit Terms; Industry Terms: Not Available to Industry
How to cite: pCDNA3 Flag BimL (T56D) was a gift from Roger Davis (Addgene plasmid # 24237 ; http://n2t.net/addgene:24237 ; RRID:Addgene_24237)
