[The description below was written by a language model from this plasmid's Addgene catalogue record.]
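Description:
pCDNA3 Flag BimL (T56D) is a mammalian expression plasmid built on the pcDNA3 backbone (about 5.4 kb without insert). It is maintained in E. coli as a high-copy plasmid under ampicillin selection. No feature table accompanies the record, so individual backbone elements are not itemised. pcDNA3 is generally known to drive inserts from the CMV immediate-early promoter with a downstream polyadenylation signal, and to carry a neomycin resistance cassette for G418 selection of stable mammalian lines. The listed T7 and SP6 sequencing primers match the phage promoter sites that flank the pcDNA3 polylinker.

The insert is a roughly 460 bp human cDNA encoding BimL, the "long" isoform of the pro-apoptotic BH3-only Bcl2 family member BCL2L11 (Bim). It was cloned between HindIII and EcoRI sites, both of which are retained. An N-terminal Flag epitope is fused to the protein, allowing detection or immunoprecipitation with anti-Flag antibodies. The coding sequence carries a point mutation changing threonine 56 to aspartic acid. Replacing a phosphorylatable residue with an acidic one is a common way to mimic constitutive phosphorylation. The associated publication concerns JNK phosphorylation of Bim-related proteins and Bax-dependent apoptosis, which suggests the construct was designed as a phosphomimetic at a JNK-regulated site, although the record does not state this explicitly. It is suited to transfecting mammalian cells to compare the apoptotic activity, localisation or protein interactions of this mutant with wild-type or non-phosphorylatable BimL variants.
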