>Addgene plasmid #24237 | pCDNA3 Flag BimL (T56D) | addgene partial sequence | sequence record 30538 | 24237 with CMV-F
TTAGCAGAGCTCTCTGGCTACTAGAGAACCCACTGCTTACTGGCTTATCGAAATTAATACGACTCACTAT
AGGGAGACCCAAGCTTACGGCAGCCAACATGGACTATAAGGACGATGATGACAAAGGATCCGCAAAGCAA
CCTTCTGATGTAAGTTCTGAGTGTGACCGAGAAGGTAGACAATTGCAGCCTGCGGAGAGGCCTCCCCAGC
TCAGACCTGGGGCCCCTACCTCCCTACAGACAGAGCCACAAGACAGGAGCCCAGCACCCATGAGTTGTGA
CAAATCAACACAAGACCCAAGTCCTCCTTGCCAGGCCTTCAACCACTATCTCAGTGCAATGGCTTCCATG
AGGCAGGCTGAACCTGCAGATATGCGCCCAGAGATATGGATCGCCCAAGAGTTGCGGCGTATCGGAGACG
AGTTTAACGCTTACTATGCAAGGAGGGTATTTTTGAATAATTACCAAGCAGCCGAAGACCACCCACGAAT
GGTTATCTTACGACTGTTACGTTACATTGTCCGCCTGGTGTGGAGAATGCATTGAGAATTCTGCAGATAT
CCATCACACTGGCGGCCGCTCGAGCATGCATCTAGAGGGCCCTATTCTATAGTGTCACCTAAATGCTAGA
GCTCGCTGATCAGCCTCGACTGTGCCTTCTAGTTGCCAGCCATCTNGTTGTTTGCCCCTCCCCCGTGCCT
TCCTTGACCCTGGAAGGTGCCACTCNCCACTGTCCTTTCCTAATAAAATGAGGAAATTGCATCTCATTGT
CTGAGTAGGTGTCATTCTATTCTGGGGGTGGGGTGGGGCAGGACAGCANGGGGAGGATGGGAAGNCATAG
CAGGCTGCTGGGNG
